Addgene plasmid #192986: HyWnt3:Luc
Purpose: Plasmid to test the Hydra Wnt3 promoter activity
Depositing lab: Brigitte Galliot. Publication: An evolutionarily-conserved Wnt3/beta-catenin/Sp5 feedback loop restricts head organizer activity in Hydra. Vogg MC, Beccari L, Iglesias Olle L, Rampon C, Vriz S, Perruchoud C, Wenger Y, Galliot B. Nat Commun. 2019 Jan 18;10(1):312. doi: 10.1038/s41467-018-08242-2. PubMed 30659200.
Backbone
  Vector backbone: pGL3
  Vector type: Mammalian Expression
Growth in bacteria
  Bacterial resistance: Ampicillin, 100 μg/mL
  Growth temperature: 37°C
  Growth strain: DH5alpha
  Copy number: High Copy
Gene/Insert
  Gene/Insert name: Hydra Wnt3 promoter
  Species: Hydra
  Insert size (bp): 2149
  Cloning method: Restriction Enzyme; 5′ cloning site Unknown (unknown if destroyed); 3′ cloning site Unknown (unknown if destroyed)
Terms and licenses: Academic/Nonprofit Terms; Industry Terms: Not Available to Industry
How to cite: HyWnt3:Luc was a gift from Brigitte Galliot (Addgene plasmid # 192986 ; http://n2t.net/addgene:192986 ; RRID:Addgene_192986)
