[The description below was written by a language model from this plasmid's Addgene catalogue record and pLannotate feature annotations shown in this document.]
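Description:
HyWnt3:Luc is a firefly luciferase reporter plasmid built on the pGL3 backbone and catalogued as a mammalian expression vector. It is designed to measure the transcriptional activity of the Hydra Wnt3 promoter. The insert is a 2,149 bp fragment of Hydra Wnt3 regulatory sequence, cloned by restriction enzymes at sites the record does not specify. The feature table does not annotate the promoter itself. However, the unannotated stretch of roughly 2.2 kb immediately upstream of the luciferase coding sequence matches the expected size and position of this insert.

In the 6,942 nt sequenced plasmid, the enhanced luc+ version of firefly luciferase is followed by an SV40 polyadenylation signal, so light output after transfection reflects how strongly the Hydra promoter drives transcription. Upstream of the promoter region lie a synthetic poly(A) signal and an RNA polymerase II transcriptional pause site from the human α2 globin gene. These are standard pGL3 elements that block read-through transcription from the backbone and so reduce background reporter signal. The plasmid is propagated in E. coli using a high-copy ColE1/pUC-type origin and is selected with ampicillin via the β-lactamase gene and its own promoter. An f1 origin is also present and allows single-stranded DNA production. The short annotated fragments of SV40 large T antigen, the tetracycline resistance gene and lacZα are probably non-functional backbone remnants.

The stated purpose is testing Hydra Wnt3 promoter activity. The associated publication concerns a Wnt3/β-catenin/Sp5 feedback loop in the Hydra head organizer, which suggests use in luciferase assays of how such regulators affect the promoter.
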