Features (pLannotate 1.2.2; 11 found; start..end, strand, type, name):
   2212..3864    +  CDS            luciferase: firefly luciferase; luc+; enhanced luc+ version of the luciferase gene
   3905..4026    -  polyA_signal   SV40 poly(A) signal: SV40 polyadenylation signal
   4049..4117    -  CDS            large T antigen (fragment): large T antigen from SV40 (simian virus 40)
   4133..4265    +  CDS            TcR (fragment): tetracycline efflux protein; tet; confers resistance to tetracycline
   4445..5033    -  rep_origin     ori: high-copy-number ColE1/pMB1/pBR322/pUC origin of replication
   5204..6064    -  CDS            AmpR: β-lactamase; bla; confers resistance to ampicillin, carbenicillin, and related antibiotics
   6065..6169    -  promoter       AmpR promoter: bla
   6196..6624    +  rep_origin     f1 ori (sequence partly withheld): f1 bacteriophage origin of replication; arrow indicates direction of (+) strand synthesis
   6656..6723    -  CDS            lacZα (fragment): LacZα fragment of β-galactosidase; lacZ fragment
   6782..6830    +  polyA_signal   poly(A) signal: synthetic polyadenylation signal
   6844..6935    +  misc_feature   pause site: RNA polymerase II transcriptional pause signal from the human α2 globin gene
>Addgene plasmid #192986 | HyWnt3:Luc | addgene full sequence | sequence record 378729 | Addgene NGS Result
GGTACCGAGTTGAAGAGCAAGAAAACGAATGATTGTAAATTGTACATGTCGATTGTGAAAATTGACTATA
AATAATTATTAAAAATGTAGATTTTATGTGCGAGGAAAACATGAAGACCATAGAAAACTCCAAAGCACTG
ATGTTCACTGAAAAAACTAGATAAATAAAACGATTTTAACTAAGAGGAACAGTAAAAAGATGCAACTTAG
CTAAATGATGAGTAACGCGAAATAGAGTTTTGGTTGATGGAAAAAATATCGATCGCTAACTTGAACAGCG
AACATGTAGTTTTTGTTGCTACTGGATACCAAACCATGGTAATAATGCTATCCTTTTTTTTAATTTTAAT
TTTGACTATTTTTTTAAATCTTAAGCCCGCGCTCTCCATCGGTAAAAAAGAAGACAATGGCAACCCTAAA
TTAATGTATGTATGTAAAAGGTCATCATATATTAACATATTATAATAAAATATTATTTATGTTTTAATAC
TATTTCTTATATTTTTTGATTTTCATAAAAAATGATTTGTTTTTTATAGACTACTATTATTATCATATTA
TTTTTATATTTCATTTTTATGTTTTTATTACTAATATAACTATTATTAATCTAAAACAGTGGAATAAACA
TTTAGAATATTGTTGACTTCATATTCGCCTAAAAAGCATATGTTTACATTTTTTATTAAGTAATTATCTT
TGTTTGGCATTTAATAATATTAAAAAGTATTCGTCACCAAAACTCTGCTTTTTCAAATTTATAAATTTAT
GTTAACGTTAAAACAATGCATCAATGCATTGAACGTTTTTTTAATGGAAAAATTAACAATTTTACTATCT
TTATAAGTTTGTTTAGTTTCAAGTTTTATATAATGTAGCTTGAGTGTAAAAATATTATTTGAGTCTAACA
ATAAATCTAAAATAACTTTTTGTTGATGCTAGATTTTATACATCTTTAACAGCTATGGCGCCAAAAGAGA
CAGCGGGTGTTTTATTGAGCTACGCAGTTATTGTTTTTTTAAATTCAGTCTTTATCAAATGTTAACAAAT
AAAAATCCTGATTGCATCCCAATCAGCTCATTTGGAATATGTTATGACCAACCAAATTGTTGGCAAAGTA
GTTGTAAATTATGATGTCATCTTCTTATAGGAAAATGACATCAGTAAATAATCGTCAGAAAAAAACGTCA
GAAAACAAGTGACGTATTATAATTTTGTTTATAATATACATATATATATATAAAACTCATCGATGACAAA
ACAATGACCAATAAAATATTCCTTTGATAGAGTCTCCTAATATGTTATCTTGGTAATTTGTACAATTATT
TTATTAAATGTTTATCAATTAATGATAAATTTAAACTTATAGAGATATTTGCAATGTTGATAAAAAAGAT
GTCGATAACATATTAACGAAATAGTATATGAATATAAACATATAATATTATCATATATATTATGCACATC
AAGTTTTATGTTTACTGACGTTTCCCTGCCTTCTAACTCCTACCTGCACAAAAAGCTTGAACTTTTATAT
TTTTTAATTAGTATAAGCAAATAGACGTCTTAAAGTTAAATCGATACTTCTTTAAAATCTTTACAAACAT
TACCATGTGAAATATTTGGCTTAATATATCAGAACAGCTATATCAATTTCACTGTAATTTTATCGCACTG
TGCTTATTATTAGATATTCAATAACCCATTGTGAAAAGGCTTAAACCCGTTTTTACTTTGTTGCTTTAAA
GGTTTGATTTAACTAACCGCTAATCATTATAAAAAGTTATAAATTTATAAAAATTTATCTCTGCAAAAAA
AGATTTAACATTAACACAACTACTACAAAAATCTATCTCAGGATACTGTCAAAAAGTTAAACAGGTCATT
AAAGTTAACTTTTGTCAAAGCGGTATCCCTATTCCAAAAGTTTCAACGTAACCGTGTCAATTCTTTACAT
AGCAAATAGAAAGGGTCACCGATTAAAGAAAATAATAAAAGGATTCACACGTGCTAATCGTGCGCTTTAA
AGATGACTGATTGTTTCTAACTTTATTTGAAATTTCACAAGAAAAGTTTTCACATTAATTTTTAAACACA
ATGCAAAAATAAACGCAAAGAATATGCAGTTTTAAAACATGCATTTTTAAAGAAACTCGAGATCTGCGAT
CTAAGTAAGCTTGGCATTCCGGTACTGTTGGTAAAGCCACCATGGAAGACGCCAAAAACATAAAGAAAGG
CCCGGCGCCATTCTATCCGCTGGAAGATGGAACCGCTGGAGAGCAACTGCATAAGGCTATGAAGAGATAC
GCCCTGGTTCCTGGAACAATTGCTTTTACAGATGCACATATCGAGGTGGACATCACTTACGCTGAGTACT
TCGAAATGTCCGTTCGGTTGGCAGAAGCTATGAAACGATATGGGCTGAATACAAATCACAGAATCGTCGT
ATGCAGTGAAAACTCTCTTCAATTCTTTATGCCGGTGTTGGGCGCGTTATTTATCGGAGTTGCAGTTGCG
CCCGCGAACGACATTTATAATGAACGTGAATTGCTCAACAGTATGGGCATTTCGCAGCCTACCGTGGTGT
TCGTTTCCAAAAAGGGGTTGCAAAAAATTTTGAACGTGCAAAAAAAGCTCCCAATCATCCAAAAAATTAT
TATCATGGATTCTAAAACGGATTACCAGGGATTTCAGTCGATGTACACGTTCGTCACATCTCATCTACCT
CCCGGTTTTAATGAATACGATTTTGTGCCAGAGTCCTTCGATAGGGACAAGACAATTGCACTGATCATGA
ACTCCTCTGGATCTACTGGTCTGCCTAAAGGTGTCGCTCTGCCTCATAGAACTGCCTGCGTGAGATTCTC
GCATGCCAGAGATCCTATTTTTGGCAATCAAATCATTCCGGATACTGCGATTTTAAGTGTTGTTCCATTC
CATCACGGTTTTGGAATGTTTACTACACTCGGATATTTGATATGTGGATTTCGAGTCGTCTTAATGTATA
GATTTGAAGAAGAGCTGTTTCTGAGGAGCCTTCAGGATTACAAGATTCAAAGTGCGCTGCTGGTGCCAAC
CCTATTCTCCTTCTTCGCCAAAAGCACTCTGATTGACAAATACGATTTATCTAATTTACACGAAATTGCT
TCTGGTGGCGCTCCCCTCTCTAAGGAAGTCGGGGAAGCGGTTGCCAAGAGGTTCCATCTGCCAGGTATCA
GGCAAGGATATGGGCTCACTGAGACTACATCAGCTATTCTGATTACACCCGAGGGGGATGATAAACCGGG
CGCGGTCGGTAAAGTTGTTCCATTTTTTGAAGCGAAGGTTGTGGATCTGGATACCGGGAAAACGCTGGGC
GTTAATCAAAGAGGCGAACTGTGTGTGAGAGGTCCTATGATTATGTCCGGTTATGTAAACAATCCGGAAG
CGACCAACGCCTTGATTGACAAGGATGGATGGCTACATTCTGGAGACATAGCTTACTGGGACGAAGACGA
ACACTTCTTCATCGTTGACCGCCTGAAGTCTCTGATTAAGTACAAAGGCTATCAGGTGGCTCCCGCTGAA
TTGGAATCCATCTTGCTCCAACACCCCAACATCTTCGACGCAGGTGTCGCAGGTCTTCCCGACGATGACG
CCGGTGAACTTCCCGCCGCCGTTGTTGTTTTGGAGCACGGAAAGACGATGACGGAAAAAGAGATCGTGGA
TTACGTCGCCAGTCAAGTAACAACCGCGAAAAAGTTGCGCGGAGGAGTTGTGTTTGTGGACGAAGTACCG
AAAGGTCTTACCGGAAAACTCGACGCAAGAAAAATCAGAGAGATCCTCATAAAGGCCAAGAAGGGCGGAA
AGATCGCCGTGTAATTCTAGAGTCGGGGCGGCCGGCCGCTTCGAGCAGACATGATAAGATACATTGATGA
GTTTGGACAAACCACAACTAGAATGCAGTGAAAAAAATGCTTTATTTGTGAAATTTGTGATGCTATTGCT
TTATTTGTAACCATTATAAGCTGCAATAAACAAGTTAACAACAACAATTGCATTCATTTTATGTTTCAGG
TTCAGGGGGAGGTGTGGGAGGTTTTTTAAAGCAAGTAAAACCTCTACAAATGTGGTAAAATCGATAAGGA
TCCGTCGACCGATGCCCTTGAGAGCCTTCAACCCAGTCAGCTCCTTCCGGTGGGCGCGGGGCATGACTAT
CGTCGCCGCACTTATGACTGTCTTCTTTATCATGCAACTCGTAGGACAGGTGCCGGCAGCGCTCTTCCGC
TTCCTCGCTCACTGACTCGCTGCGCTCGGTCGTTCGGCTGCGGCGAGCGGTATCAGCTCACTCAAAGGCG
GTAATACGGTTATCCACAGAATCAGGGGATAACGCAGGAAAGAACATGTGAGCAAAAGGCCAGCAAAAGG
CCAGGAACCGTAAAAAGGCCGCGTTGCTGGCGTTTTTCCATAGGCTCCGCCCCCCTGACGAGCATCACAA
AAATCGACGCTCAAGTCAGAGGTGGCGAAACCCGACAGGACTATAAAGATACCAGGCGTTTCCCCCTGGA
AGCTCCCTCGTGCGCTCTCCTGTTCCGACCCTGCCGCTTACCGGATACCTGTCCGCCTTTCTCCCTTCGG
GAAGCGTGGCGCTTTCTCATAGCTCACGCTGTAGGTATCTCAGTTCGGTGTAGGTCGTTCGCTCCAAGCT
GGGCTGTGTGCACGAACCCCCCGTTCAGCCCGACCGCTGCGCCTTATCCGGTAACTATCGTCTTGAGTCC
AACCCGGTAAGACACGACTTATCGCCACTGGCAGCAGCCACTGGTAACAGGATTAGCAGAGCGAGGTATG
TAGGCGGTGCTACAGAGTTCTTGAAGTGGTGGCCTAACTACGGCTACACTAGAAGAACAGTATTTGGTAT
CTGCGCTCTGCTGAAGCCAGTTACCTTCGGAAAAAGAGTTGGTAGCTCTTGATCCGGCAAACAAACCACC
GCTGGTAGCGGTGGTTTTTTTGTTTGCAAGCAGCAGATTACGCGCAGAAAAAAAGGATCTCAAGAAGATC
CTTTGATCTTTTCTACGGGGTCTGACGCTCAGTGGAACGAAAACTCACGTTAAGGGATTTTGGTCATGAG
ATTATCAAAAAGGATCTTCACCTAGATCCTTTTAAATTAAAAATGAAGTTTTAAATCAATCTAAAGTATA
TATGAGTAAACTTGGTCTGACAGTTACCAATGCTTAATCAGTGAGGCACCTATCTCAGCGATCTGTCTAT
TTCGTTCATCCATAGTTGCCTGACTCCCCGTCGTGTAGATAACTACGATACGGGAGGGCTTACCATCTGG
CCCCAGTGCTGCAATGATACCGCGAGACCCACGCTCACCGGCTCCAGATTTATCAGCAATAAACCAGCCA
GCCGGAAGGGCCGAGCGCAGAAGTGGTCCTGCAACTTTATCCGCCTCCATCCAGTCTATTAATTGTTGCC
GGGAAGCTAGAGTAAGTAGTTCGCCAGTTAATAGTTTGCGCAACGTTGTTGCCATTGCTACAGGCATCGT
GGTGTCACGCTCGTCGTTTGGTATGGCTTCATTCAGCTCCGGTTCCCAACGATCAAGGCGAGTTACATGA
TCCCCCATGTTGTGCAAAAAAGCGGTTAGCTCCTTCGGTCCTCCGATCGTTGTCAGAAGTAAGTTGGCCG
CAGTGTTATCACTCATGGTTATGGCAGCACTGCATAATTCTCTTACTGTCATGCCATCCGTAAGATGCTT
TTCTGTGACTGGTGAGTACTCAACCAAGTCATTCTGAGAATAGTGTATGCGGCGACCGAGTTGCTCTTGC
CCGGCGTCAATACGGGATAATACCGCGCCACATAGCAGAACTTTAAAAGTGCTCATCATTGGAAAACGTT
CTTCGGGGCGAAAACTCTCAAGGATCTTACCGCTGTTGAGATCCAGTTCGATGTAACCCACTCGTGCACC
CAACTGATCTTCAGCATCTTTTACTTTCACCAGCGTTTCTGGGTGAGCAAAAACAGGAAGGCAAAATGCC
GCAAAAAAGGGAATAAGGGCGACACGGAAATGTTGAATACTCATACTCTTCCTTTTTCAATATTATTGAA
GCATTTATCAGGGTTATTGTCTCATGAGCGGATACATATTTGAATGTATTTAGAAAAATAAACAAATAGG
GGTTCCGCGCACATTTCCCCGAAAAGTGCCACCTG
[124 nt withheld, positions 6196-6319]
C
[91 nt withheld, positions 6321-6411]
A
[49 nt withheld, positions 6413-6461]
CCTTTGACGTTGGAGTCCACGTTCTTT
[37 nt withheld, positions 6489-6525]
ACCCTATCTCGGTCTATTCTTTTGATTTATAAGGGATTTTGCCGATTTCGGCCTATTGGTTAAAAAATGA
GCTGATTTAACAAAAATTTAACGCGAATTTTAACAAAATATTAACGCTTACAATTTGCCATTCGCCATTC
AGGCTGCGCAACTGTTGGGAAGGGCGATCGGTGCGGGCCTCTTCGCTATTACGCCAGCCCAAGCTACCAT
GATAAGTAAGTAATATTAAGGTACGGGAGGTACTTGGAGCGGCCGCAATAAAATATCTTTATTTTCATTA
CATCTGTGTGTTGGTTTTTTGTGTGAATCGATAGTACTAACATACGCTCTCCATCAAAACAAAACGAAAC
AAAACAAACTAGCAAAATAGGCTGTCCCCAGTGCAAGTGCAGGTGCCAGAACATTTCTCTATCGATA
